Addgene plasmid #101165: pUDP004
Purpose: (Empty Backbone) E. coli/S. cerevisiae shuttle vector carrying amd S marker and Spcas9D147Y P411T allowing cloning of ribozyme flanked g-RNA for Cas9 editing (HH-gRNA-HDV)
Depositing lab: Jean-Marc Daran. Depositing organization: Delft University of Technology. Publication: CRISPR-Cas9 mediated gene deletions in lager yeast Saccharomyces pastorianus. de Vries ARG, de Groot PA, van den Broek M, Daran JG. Microb Cell Fact. 2017 Dec 5;16(1):222. doi: 10.1186/s12934-017-0835-1. PubMed 29207996.
Backbone
  Vector backbone: not applicable
  Vector type: Yeast Expression, CRISPR
  Promoter: ScTDH3
  Selectable markers: amdS (acetamidase gene conferring growth on acetamide)
Growth in bacteria
  Bacterial resistance: Ampicillin, 100 μg/mL
  Growth temperature: 37°C
  Growth strain: DH5alpha
  Copy number: High Copy
Gene/Insert
  Cloning method: Gibson Cloning
Resource information
  A portion of this plasmid was derived from a plasmid made by: The Spcas9D147Y P411T gene presents on pUDP004, pUDP012 and pUDP044 is derived from pCT (Plasmid #60620) obtained from Addgene under Material Transfer Agreement Instructions (Order 211742- our reference TNW15.216)
Terms and licenses: Academic/Nonprofit Terms; Industry Terms: Not Available to Industry
How to cite: pUDP004 was a gift from Jean-Marc Daran (Addgene plasmid # 101165 ; http://n2t.net/addgene:101165 ; RRID:Addgene_101165)
