[The description below was written by a language model from this plasmid's Addgene catalogue record and pLannotate feature annotations shown in this document.]
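Description:
pUDP004 is an E. coli/S. cerevisiae shuttle vector of about 10.7 kb, deposited as an empty backbone for CRISPR-Cas9 genome editing in yeast. It combines the nuclease, a dominant selection marker and a guide RNA cloning site on one plasmid. In bacteria it is propagated through a high-copy ColE1/pUC-type origin and selected with ampicillin via the β-lactamase gene and its native promoter. The annotated feature table does not identify a yeast replication origin or centromere, so how the plasmid is maintained in yeast cannot be stated from this record. Yeast selection relies on the Aspergillus nidulans amdS acetamidase gene, placed between the Ashbya gossypii TEF promoter and terminator. This marker lets cells grow on acetamide, and because it is dominant it does not depend on an auxotrophic host genotype.

The nuclease is a Streptococcus pyogenes Cas9 variant carrying the D147Y and P411T substitutions, derived from an earlier deposited plasmid. It is flanked at both ends by SV40 nuclear localization signals. The promoter and terminator driving Cas9 are not annotated. The guide expression cassette consists of the S. cerevisiae TDH3 (GAP) promoter followed closely by a CYC1 terminator, with a short gap between them for inserting the guide by Gibson assembly. Because TDH3 is an RNA polymerase II promoter, the guide is cloned flanked by a hammerhead ribozyme upstream and a hepatitis delta virus ribozyme downstream. Self-cleavage by the two ribozymes trims the transcript to release a guide RNA with defined ends. The associated publication used this plasmid series for Cas9-mediated gene deletions in the lager yeast Saccharomyces pastorianus.
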