Features (pLannotate 1.2.2; 11 found; start..end, strand, type, name):
      1..342     +  promoter       TEF promoter: Ashbya gossypii TEF promoter
    349..1992    +  CDS            amdS: AMDS_EMENI - Experimental evidence at transcript level: Swiss-Prot protein existence level 2. Allows acetamide to be used as a sole carbon or nitrogen source. From Emericella nidulans (strain FGSC A4 / ATCC 38163 / CBS 112.46 / NRRL 194 / M139) (Aspergillus nidulans).
   2002..2196    +  terminator     TEF terminator: Ashbya gossypii TEF terminator
   2601..2620    +  CDS            SV40 NLS (fragment): nuclear localization signal of SV40 (simian virus 40) large T antigen
   2622..6722    +  CDS            Cas9: Cas9 (Csn1) endonuclease from the Streptococcus pyogenes Type II CRISPR/Cas system generates RNA-guided double strand breaks in DNA
   6726..6745    +  CDS            SV40 NLS (fragment): nuclear localization signal of SV40 (simian virus 40) large T antigen
   7665..8331    +  promoter       GAP promoter: S. cerevisiae TDH3; promoter for glyceraldehyde-3-phosphate dehydrogenase
   8377..8604    +  terminator     CYC1 terminator (fragment): S. cerevisiae CYC1; transcription terminator for CYC1
   8845..9705    -  CDS            AmpR: β-lactamase; bla; confers resistance to ampicillin, carbenicillin, and related antibiotics
   9706..9810    -  promoter       AmpR promoter: bla
   9913..10501   +  rep_origin     ori: high-copy-number ColE1/pMB1/pBR322/pUC origin of replication
>Addgene plasmid #101165 | pUDP004 | addgene full sequence | sequence record 199321 | Addgene NGS Result
GACATGGAGGCCCAGAATACCCTCCTTGACAGTCTTGACGTGCGCAGCTCAGGGGCATGATGTGACTGTC
GCCCGTACATTTAGCCCATACATCCCCATGTATAATCATTTGCATCCATACATTTTGATGGCCGCACGGC
GCGAAGCAAAAATTACGGCTCCTCGCTGCAGACCTGCGAGCAGGGAAACGCTCCCCTCACAGACGCGTTG
AATTGTCCCCACGCCGCGCCCCTGTAGAGAAATATAAAAGGTTAGGATTTGCCACTGAGGTTCTTCTTTC
ATATACTTCCTTTTAAAATCTTGCTAGGATACAGTTCTCACATCACATCCGAACATAAACAAGGATCCAT
GCCACAATCTTGGGAAGAATTGGCTGCTGACAAGAGAGCTAGATTGGCTAAGACTATCCCAGACGAATGG
AAGGTTCAAACTTTGCCAGCTGAAGACTCTGTTATCGACTTCCCAAAGAAGTCTGGTATCTTGTCTGAAG
CTGAATTGAAGATCACTGAAGCTTCTGCTGCTGACTTGGTTTCTAAGTTGGCTGCTGGTGAATTGACTTC
TGTTGAAGTTACTTTGGCTTTCTGTAAGAGAGCTGCTATCGCTCAACAATTGACTAACTGTGCTCACGAA
TTCTTCCCAGACGCTGCTTTGGCTCAAGCTAGAGAATTGGACGAATACTACGCTAAGCACAAAAGACCTG
TTGGTCCATTGCACGGTTTGCCAATCTCTTTGAAGGACCAATTGAGAGTTAAGGGTTACGAAACTTCTAT
GGGTTACATCTCTTGGTTGAACAAGTACGACGAAGGTGACTCTGTTTTGACTACTATGTTGAGAAAGGCT
GGTGCTGTTTTCTACGTTAAGACTTCTGTTCCACAAACTTTGATGGTTTGTGAAACTGTTAACAACATCA
TCGGTAGAACTGTTAACCCAAGAAACAAGAACTGGTCTTGTGGTGGTTCTTCTGGTGGTGAAGGTGCTAT
CGTTGGTATCAGAGGTGGTGTTATCGGTGTTGGTACTGACATCGGTGGTTCTATCAGAGTTCCAGCTGCT
TTCAACTTCTTGTACGGTTTAAGACCATCTCACGGTAGATTGCCATACGCTAAGATGGCTAACTCTATGG
AAGGTCAAGAAACTGTACACTCTGTTGTTGGTCCAATCACTCACTCTGTTGAAGACTTGAGATTGTTCAC
TAAGTCTGTTTTGGGTCAAGAACCATGGAAGTACGACTCTAAGGTTATCCCAATGCCATGGAGACAATCT
GAATCTGACATCATCGCTTCTAAGATCAAGAACGGTGGTTTGAACATCGGTTACTACAACTTCGACGGTA
ACGTTTTGCCACACCCACCAATCTTGAGAGGTGTTGAAACTACTGTTGCTGCTTTGGCTAAGGCTGGTCA
CACTGTTACTCCATGGACTCCATACAAGCACGACTTCGGTCACGACTTGATCTCTCACATCTACGCTGCT
GACGGTTCTGCTGACGTTATGAGAGACATCTCTGCTTCTGGTGAACCAGCTATCCCAAACATCAAGGACT
TGTTGAACCCAAACATCAAGGCTGTTAACATGAACGAATTGTGGGACACTCACTTGCAAAAGTGGAACTA
CCAAATGGAATACTTGGAAAAGTGGAGAGAAGCTGAAGAAAAGGCTGGTAAGGAATTGGACGCTATCATC
GCTCCAATCACTCCAACTGCTGCTGTTAGACACGACCAATTCAGATACTACGGTTACGCTTCTGTTATCA
ACTTGTTGGACTTCACTTCTGTTGTTGTTCCAGTTACTTTCGCTGACAAGAACATCGACAAGAAGAACGA
ATCTTTCAAGGCTGTTTCTGAATTGGACGCTTTGGTTCAAGAAGAATACGACCCAGAAGCTTACCACGGT
GCTCCAGTTGCTGTTCAAGTTATCGGTAGAAGATTGTCTGAAGAAAGAACTTTGGCTATCGCTGAAGAAG
TTGGTAAGTTGTTGGGTAACGTTGTTACTCCATAACTCGAGGACAATAAAAAGATTCTTGTTTTCAAGAA
CTTGTCATTTGTATAGTTTTTTTATATTGTAGTTGTTCTATTTTAATCAAATGTTAGCGTGATTTATATT
TTTTTTCGCCTCGACATCATCTGCCCAGATGCGAAGTTAAGTGCGCAGAAAGTAATATCATGCGTCAATC
GTATGTGAATGCTGGTCGCTATACTGGAGCTCTCGAGAACCCTCACCTTTCGAGAGGACGATGCCCGTGT
CTAAATGATTCGACCAGCCTAAGAATGTTCAACAATCTATAATCAGTCCATAGTCAACAAGAGCCCTCAA
AGTTGATATCGTTTAGTGATCTCCCTCGAGATGAGCGGAGGATGGTTGCTTTTTGGGGAGCCCTAAGTGG
TACGTGCGGCGAGCGGGATGTTTCCCCATTAGGCAAAGGACGACCGGGTAACCCCTCGAGAAAAAAAATT
TTTCGCCGCTAATCTGGTGTTATATAAAGCTCCCCCTGCTCCTGGAATTTTTTTCCTTGTCAACTCACAC
CGGAAATCAAGGCATTTCATTCTGAGTAGTTCTTAAAAACATAATCAACAATGGATTATAAAGATGACGA
TGACAAACCTCCAAAAAAGAAGAGAAAGGTCGATAAGAAATACTCAATAGGCTTAGATATCGGCACAAAT
AGCGTCGGATGGGCGGTGATCACTGATGAATATAAGGTTCCGTCTAAAAAGTTCAAGGTTCTGGGAAATA
CAGACCGCCACAGTATCAAAAAAAATCTTATAGGGGCTCTTTTATTTGACAGTGGAGAGACAGCGGAAGC
GACTCGTCTCAAACGGACAGCTCGTAGAAGGTATACACGTCGGAAGAATCGTATTTGTTATCTACAGGAG
ATTTTTTCAAATGAGATGGCGAAAGTAGATGATAGTTTCTTTCATCGACTTGAAGAGTCTTTTTTGGTGG
AAGAAGACAAGAAGCATGAACGTCATCCTATTTTTGGAAATATAGTAGATGAAGTTGCTTATCATGAGAA
ATATCCAACTATCTATCATCTGCGAAAAAAATTGGTAGATTCTACTTATAAAGCGGATTTGCGCTTAATC
TATTTGGCCTTAGCGCATATGATTAAGTTTCGTGGTCATTTTTTGATTGAGGGAGATTTAAATCCTGATA
ATAGTGATGTGGACAAACTATTTATCCAGTTGGTACAAACCTACAATCAATTATTTGAAGAAAACCCTAT
TAACGCAAGTGGAGTAGATGCTAAAGCGATTCTTTCTGCACGATTGAGTAAATCAAGACGATTAGAAAAT
CTCATTGCTCAGCTCCCCGGTGAGAAGAAAAATGGCTTATTTGGGAATCTCATTGCTTTGTCATTGGGTT
TGACCCCTAATTTTAAATCAAATTTTGATTTGGCAGAAGATGCTAAATTACAGCTTTCAAAAGATACTTA
CGATGATGATTTAGATAATTTATTGGCGCAAATTGGAGATCAATATGCTGATTTGTTTTTGGCAGCTAAG
AATTTATCAGATGCTATTTTACTTTCAGATATCCTAAGAGTAAATACTGAAATAACTAAGGCTCCCCTAT
CAGCTTCAATGATTAAACGCTACGATGAACATCATCAAGACTTGACTCTTTTAAAAGCTTTAGTTCGACA
ACAACTTCCAGAAAAGTATAAAGAAATCTTTTTTGATCAATCAAAAAACGGATATGCAGGTTATATTGAT
GGGGGAGCTAGCCAAGAAGAATTTTATAAATTTATCAAACCAATTTTAGAAAAAATGGATGGTACTGAGG
AATTATTGGTGAAACTAAATCGTGAAGATTTGCTGCGCAAGCAACGGACCTTTGACAACGGCTCTATTAC
CCATCAAATTCACTTGGGTGAGCTGCATGCTATTTTGAGAAGACAAGAAGACTTTTATCCATTTTTAAAA
GACAATCGTGAGAAGATTGAAAAAATCTTGACTTTTCGAATTCCTTATTATGTTGGTCCATTGGCGCGTG
GCAATAGTCGTTTTGCATGGATGACTCGGAAGTCTGAAGAAACAATTACCCCATGGAATTTTGAAGAAGT
TGTCGATAAAGGTGCTTCAGCTCAATCATTTATTGAACGCATGACAAACTTTGATAAAAATCTTCCAAAT
GAAAAAGTACTACCAAAACATAGTTTGCTTTATGAGTATTTTACGGTTTATAACGAATTGACAAAGGTCA
AATATGTTACTGAAGGAATGCGAAAACCAGCATTTCTTTCAGGTGAACAGAAGAAAGCCATTGTTGATTT
ACTCTTCAAAACAAATCGAAAAGTAACCGTTAAGCAATTAAAAGAAGATTATTTCAAAAAAATAGAATGT
TTTGATAGTGTTGAAATTTCAGGAGTTGAAGATAGATTTAATGCTTCATTAGGTACCTACCATGATTTGC
TAAAAATTATTAAAGATAAAGATTTTTTGGATAATGAAGAAAATGAAGATATCTTAGAGGATATTGTTTT
AACATTGACCTTATTTGAAGATAGGGAGATGATTGAGGAAAGACTTAAAACATATGCTCACCTCTTTGAT
GATAAGGTGATGAAACAGCTTAAACGTCGCCGTTATACTGGTTGGGGACGTTTGTCTCGAAAATTGATTA
ATGGTATTAGGGATAAGCAATCTGGCAAAACAATATTAGATTTTTTGAAATCAGATGGTTTTGCCAATCG
CAATTTTATGCAGCTGATCCATGATGATAGTTTGACATTTAAAGAAGACATTCAAAAAGCACAAGTGTCT
GGACAAGGCGATAGTTTACATGAACATATTGCAAATTTAGCTGGTAGCCCTGCTATTAAAAAAGGTATTT
TACAGACTGTAAAAGTTGTTGATGAATTGGTCAAAGTAATGGGGCGGCATAAGCCAGAAAATATCGTTAT
TGAAATGGCACGTGAAAATCAGACAACTCAAAAGGGCCAGAAAAATTCGCGAGAGCGTATGAAACGAATC
GAAGAAGGTATCAAAGAATTAGGAAGTCAGATTCTTAAAGAGCATCCTGTTGAAAATACTCAATTGCAAA
ATGAAAAGCTCTATCTCTATTATCTCCAAAATGGAAGAGACATGTATGTGGACCAAGAATTAGATATTAA
TCGTTTAAGTGATTATGATGTCGATCACATTGTTCCACAAAGTTTCCTTAAAGACGATTCAATAGACAAT
AAGGTCTTAACGCGTTCTGATAAAAATCGTGGTAAATCGGATAACGTTCCAAGTGAAGAAGTAGTCAAAA
AGATGAAAAACTATTGGAGACAACTTCTAAACGCCAAGTTAATCACTCAACGTAAGTTTGATAATTTAAC
GAAAGCTGAACGTGGAGGTTTGAGTGAACTTGATAAAGCTGGTTTTATCAAACGCCAATTGGTTGAAACT
CGCCAAATCACTAAGCATGTGGCACAAATTTTGGATAGTCGCATGAATACTAAATACGATGAAAATGATA
AACTTATTCGAGAGGTTAAAGTGATTACCTTAAAATCTAAATTAGTTTCTGACTTCCGAAAAGATTTCCA
ATTCTATAAAGTACGTGAGATTAACAATTACCATCATGCCCATGATGCGTATCTAAATGCCGTCGTTGGA
ACTGCTTTGATTAAGAAATATCCAAAACTTGAATCGGAGTTTGTCTATGGTGATTATAAAGTTTATGATG
TTCGTAAAATGATTGCTAAGTCTGAGCAAGAAATAGGCAAAGCAACCGCAAAATATTTCTTTTACTCTAA
TATCATGAACTTCTTCAAAACAGAAATTACACTTGCAAATGGAGAGATTCGCAAACGCCCTCTAATCGAA
ACTAATGGGGAAACTGGAGAAATTGTCTGGGATAAAGGGCGAGATTTTGCCACAGTGCGCAAAGTATTGT
CCATGCCCCAAGTCAATATTGTCAAGAAAACAGAAGTACAGACAGGCGGATTCTCCAAGGAGTCAATTTT
ACCAAAAAGAAATTCGGACAAGCTTATTGCTCGTAAAAAAGACTGGGATCCAAAAAAATATGGTGGTTTT
GATAGTCCAACGGTAGCTTATTCAGTCCTAGTGGTTGCTAAGGTGGAAAAAGGGAAATCGAAGAAGTTAA
AATCCGTTAAAGAGTTACTAGGGATCACAATTATGGAAAGAAGTTCCTTTGAAAAAAATCCGATTGACTT
TTTAGAAGCTAAAGGATATAAGGAAGTTAAAAAAGACTTAATCATTAAACTACCTAAATATAGTCTTTTT
GAGTTAGAAAACGGTCGTAAACGGATGCTGGCTAGTGCCGGAGAATTACAAAAAGGAAATGAGCTGGCTC
TGCCAAGCAAATATGTGAATTTTTTATATTTAGCTAGTCATTATGAAAAGTTGAAGGGTAGTCCAGAAGA
TAACGAACAAAAACAATTGTTTGTGGAGCAGCATAAGCATTATTTAGATGAGATTATTGAGCAAATCAGT
GAATTTTCTAAGCGTGTTATTTTAGCAGATGCCAATTTAGATAAAGTTCTTAGTGCATATAACAAACATA
GAGACAAACCAATACGTGAACAAGCAGAAAATATTATTCATTTATTTACGTTGACGAATCTTGGAGCTCC
CGCTGCTTTTAAATATTTTGATACAACAATTGATCGTAAACGATATACGTCTACAAAAGAAGTTTTAGAT
GCCACTCTTATCCATCAATCCATCACTGGTCTTTATGAAACACGCATTGATTTGAGTCAGCTAGGAGGTG
ACCCTCCAAAAAAGAAGAGAAAGGTCTGAGCGGTTTTGTATAACTAAATAATATTGGAAACTAAATACGA
ATACCCAAATTTTTTATCTAAATTTTGCCGAAAGATTAAAATCTGCAGAGATATCCGAAACAGGTAAATG
GATGTTTCAATCCCTGTAGTCAGTCAGGAACCCATATTATATTACAGTATTAGTCGCCGCTTAGGCACGC
CTTTAATTAGCAAAATCAAACCTTAAGTGCATATGCCGTATAAGGGAAACTCAAAGAACTGGCATCGCAA
AAATGAAAACATACGTTGAAACTACGGCAAAGGATTGGTCAGATCGCTTCATACAGGGAAAGTTCGGCAT
CAACATCTTTGGATAATATCAGAATGAGAAAGAACAGATACGCAGTACGTTTTTTGGTGAGCTCTTTGCA
CTTCTTTAGTTCTTTCCATCAATATCAGTTTTTTAAACTTTTAGGACTAAAAGTGATGTTTAACTTCAAA
ATGTTTAAAATTTTGTTCTTCCCGACGTTCATTAAGAATACTAATACACTTTAATAATTATTTTAATATT
TTGTTCTAAATAATGACTTTTAATTAAAAAAGATAAAATATAAAAACATCATAATAACTCACCAGAGGTT
AAGAACAAAAAAACAAATTAGATATCTGCTAATCCAATATAGTTAAATCAATCTTTCCTTGGTATAATGG
GTATATTACATATATTTCAAGGACCGACACTCCTACCAAATATCTAAAATTTACCATATTAACATAACAT
GTATATAAACGTCAAATCATAATCAGCACTAACGTCTCACGGATCGTATATGCCGTAGCGACAATCTAAG
AACTATGCGAGGACACGCTAGGGCCAAGGCAAAAAGATTCCTTGATTACGTAAGGGAGTTAGAATCATTT
TGAATAAAAAACACGCTTTTTCAGTTCGAGTTTATCATTATCAATACTGCCATTTCAAAGAATACGTAAA
TAATTAATAGTAGTGATTTTCCTAACTTTATTTAGTCAAAAAATTAGCCTTTTAATTCTGCTGTAACCCG
TACATGCCCAAAATAGGGGGCGGGTTACACAGAATATATAACATCGTAGGTGTCTGGGTGAACAGTTTAT
TCTTGGCATCCACTAAATATAATGGAGCCCGCTTTTTAAGCTGGCATCCAGAAAAAAAAAGAATCCCAGC
ACCAAAATATTGTTTTCTTCACCAACCATCAGTTCATAGGTCCATTCTCTTAGCGCAACTACAGAGAACA
GGGGCACAAACAGGCAAAAAACGGGCACAACCTCAATGGAGTGATGCAACCTGCCTGGAGTAAATGATGA
CACAAGGCAATTGACCCACGCATGTATCTATCTCATTTTCTTACACCTTCTATTACCTTCTGCTCTCTCT
GATTTGGAAAAAGCTGAAAAAAAAGGTTGAAACCAGTTCCCTGAAATTATTCCCCTACTTGACTAATAAG
TATATAAAGACGGTAGGTATTGATTGTAATTCTGTAAATCTATTTCTTAAACTTCTTAAATTCTACTTTT
ATAGTTAGTCTTTTTTTTAGTTTTAAAACACCAAGAACTTAGTTTCGAATAAACACACATAAACAAACAA
ACGAGACCTGCGGAGGTCTCCACAGGCCCCTTTTCCTTTGTCGATATCATGTAATTAGTTATGTCACGCT
TACATTCACGCCCTCCCCCCACATCCGCTCTAACCGAAAAGGAAGGAGTTAGACAACCTGAAGTCTAGGT
CCCTATTTATTTTTTTATAGTTATGTTAGTATTAAGAACGTTATTTATATTTCAAATTTTTCTTTTTTTT
CTGTACAAACGCGTGTACGCATGTAACATTATACTGAAAACCTTGCTTGAGAAGGTTTTGGGACAAGCTT
ACGTCTCACGGATCGTATATGCCGTAGCGACAATCTAAGAACTATGCGAGGACACGCTAGCAGCTGTATT
CACGTAGACGGATAGGTATAGCCAGACATCAGCAGCATACTTCGGGAACCGTAGGCCACCGAGCGGCCGC
GATTATCAAAAAGGATCTTCACCTAGATCCTTTTAAATTAAAAATGAAGTTTTAAATCAATCTAAAGTAT
ATATGAGTAAACTTGGTCTGACAGTTACCAATGCTTAATCAGTGAGGCACCTATCTCAGCGATCTGTCTA
TTTCGTTCATCCATAGTTGCCTGACTCCCCGTCGTGTAGATAACTACGATACGGGAGGGCTTACCATCTG
GCCCCAGTGCTGCAATGATACCGCGGGACCCACGCTCACCGGCTCCAGATTTATCAGCAATAAACCAGCC
AGCCGGAAGGGCCGAGCGCAGAAGTGGTCCTGCAACTTTATCCGCCTCCATCCAGTCTATTAATTGTTGC
CGGGAAGCTAGAGTAAGTAGTTCGCCAGTTAATAGTTTGCGCAACGTTGTTGCCATTGCTACAGGCATCG
TGGTGTCACGCTCGTCGTTTGGTATGGCTTCATTCAGCTCCGGTTCCCAACGATCAAGGCGAGTTACATG
ATCCCCCATGTTGTGCAAAAAAGCGGTTAGCTCCTTCGGTCCTCCGATCGTTGTCAGAAGTAAGTTGGCC
GCAGTGTTATCACTCATGGTTATGGCAGCACTGCATAATTCTCTTACTGTCATGCCATCCGTAAGATGCT
TTTCTGTGACTGGTGAGTACTCAACCAAGTCATTCTGAGAATAGTGTATGCGGCGACCGAGTTGCTCTTG
CCCGGCGTCAATACGGGATAATACCGCGCCACATAGCAGAACTTTAAAAGTGCTCATCATTGGAAAACGT
TCTTCGGGGCGAAAACTCTCAAGGATCTTACCGCTGTTGAGATCCAGTTCGATGTAACCCACTCGTGTAC
CCAACTGATCTTCAGCATCTTTTACTTTCACCAGCGTTTCTGGGTGAGCAAAAACAGGAAGGCAAAATGC
CGCAAAAAAGGGAATAAGGGCGACACGGAAATGTTGAATACTCATACTCTTCCTTTTTCAATATTATTGA
AGCATTTATCAGGGTTATTGTCTCATGAGCGGATACATATTTGAATGTATTTAGAAAAATAAACAAATAG
GGGTTCCGCGCACATTTCCCCGAAAAGTGCCACCTGTCATGACCAAAATCCCTTAACGTGAGTTTTCGTT
CCACTGAGCGTCAGACCCCGTAGAAAAGATCAAAGGATCTTCTTGAGATCCTTTTTTTCTGCGCGTAATC
TGCTGCTTGCAAACAAAAAAACCACCGCTACCAGCGGTGGTTTGTTTGCCGGATCAAGAGCTACCAACTC
TTTTTCCGAAGGTAACTGGCTTCAGCAGAGCGCAGATACCAAATACTGTTCTTCTAGTGTAGCCGTAGTT
AGGCCACCACTTCAAGAACTCTGTAGCACCGCCTACATACCTCGCTCTGCTAATCCTGTTACCAGTGGCT
GCTGCCAGTGGCGATAAGTCGTGTCTTACCGGGTTGGACTCAAGACGATAGTTACCGGATAAGGCGCAGC
GGTCGGGCTGAACGGGGGGTTCGTGCACACAGCCCAGCTTGGAGCGAACGACCTACACCGAACTGAGATA
CCTACAGCGTGAGCTATGAGAAAGCGCCACGCTTCCCGAAGGGAGAAAGGCGGACAGGTATCCGGTAAGC
GGCAGGGTCGGAACAGGAGAGCGCACGAGGGAGCTTCCAGGGGGAAACGCCTGGTATCTTTATAGTCCTG
TCGGGTTTCCCCACCTCTGACTTGAGCGTCGATTTTTGTGATGCTCGTCAGGGGGGCGGAGCCTATGGAA
AAACGCCAGCAACGCGGCCTTTTTACGGTTCCTGGCCTTTTGCTGGCCTTTTGCTCACATGTTCTTTCCT
GCGTTATCCCCTGATTCTGTGGATAACCGTGCGGACTATATGTGAAGGCATGGCTATGGCACGGCAGACA
TTCCGCCAGATCATCAATAGGCAC
